>Addgene plasmid #103625 | LSB-hsa-miR-545-5p | depositor full sequence | sequence record 196298 | Full Sequence
AATTGAGGGGATAACGCAGGAAAGAACATGTGAGCAAAAGGCCAGCAAAAGGCCAGGAACCGTAAAAAGG
CCGCGTTGCTGGCGTTTTTCCATAGGCTCCGCCCCCCTGACGAGCATCACAAAAATCGACGCTCAAGTCA
GAGGTGGCGAAACCCGACAGGACTATAAAGATACCAGGCGTTTCCCCCTGGAAGCTCCCTCGTGCGCTCT
CCTGTTCCGACCCTGCCGCTTACCGGATACCTGTCCGCCTTTCTCCCTTCGGGAAGCGTGGCGCTTTCTC
ATAGCTCACGCTGTAGGTATCTCAGTTCGGTGTAGGTCGTTCGCTCCAAGCTGGGCTGTGTGCACGAACC
CCCCGTTCAGCCCGACCGCTGCGCCTTATCCGGTAACTATCGTCTTGAGTCCAACCCGGTAAGACACGAC
TTATCGCCACTGGCAGCAGCCACTGGTAACAGGATTAGCAGAGCGAGGTATGTAGGCGGTGCTACAGAGT
TCTTGAAGTGGTGGCCTAACTACGGCTACACTAGAAGAACAGTATTTGGTATCTGCGCTCTGCTGAAGCC
AGTTACCTTCGGAAAAAGAGTTGGTAGCTCTTGATCCGGCAAACAAACCACCGCTGGTAGCGGTGGTTTT
TTTGTTTGCAAGCAGCAGATTACGCGCAGAAAAAAAGGATCTCAAGAAGATCCTTTGATCTTTTCTACGG
GGTCTGACGCTCAGTGGAACGAAAACTCACGTTAAGGGATTTTGGTCATGAGATTATCAAAAAGGATCTT
CACCTAGATCCTTTTAAATTAAAAATGAAGTTTTAAATCAATCTAAAGTATATATGAGTAAACTTGGTCT
GACAGTTACCAATGCTTAATCAGTGAGGCACCTATCTCAGCGATCTGTCTATTTCGTTCATCCATAGTTG
CCTGACTCCCCGTCGTGTAGATAACTACGATACGGGAGGGCTTACCATCTGGCCCCAGTGCTGCAATGAT
ACCGCGAGAACCACGCTCACCGGCTCCAGATTTATCAGCAATAAACCAGCCAGCCGGAAGGGCCGAGCGC
AGAAGTGGTCCTGCAACTTTATCCGCCTCCATCCAGTCTATTAATTGTTGCCGGGAAGCTAGAGTAAGTA
GTTCGCCAGTTAATAGTTTGCGCAACGTTGTTGCCATTGCTACAGGCATCGTGGTGTCACGCTCGTCGTT
TGGTATGGCTTCATTCAGCTCCGGTTCCCAACGATCAAGGCGAGTTACATGATCCCCCATGTTGTGCAAA
AAAGCGGTTAGCTCCTTCGGTCCTCCGATCGTTGTCAGAAGTAAGTTGGCCGCAGTGTTATCACTCATGG
TTATGGCAGCACTGCATAATTCTCTTACTGTCATGCCATCCGTAAGATGCTTTTCTGTGACTGGTGAGTA
CTCAACCAAGTCATTCTGAGAATAGTGTATGCGGCGACCGAGTTGCTCTTGCCCGGCGTCAATACGGGAT
AATACCGCGCCACATAGCAGAACTTTAAAAGTGCTCATCATTGGAAAACGTTCTTCGGGGCGAAAACTCT
CAAGGATCTTACCGCTGTTGAGATCCAGTTCGATGTAACCCACTCGTGCACCCAACTGATCTTCAGCATC
TTTTACTTTCACCAGCGTTTCTGGGTGAGCAAAAACAGGAAGGCAAAATGCCGCAAAAAAGGGAATAAGG
GCGACACGGAAATGTTGAATACTCATACTCTTCCTTTTTCAATATTATTGAAGCATTTATCAGGGTTATT
GTCTCATGAGCGGATACATATTTGAATGTAGCTCCGAATTTCTCGAGGGCTTGTCGACGACGGCGGTCTC
CGTCGTCAGGATCATGAATTCGACCCGCCTGCCACCATGACCGAGTACAAGCCCACGGTGCGCCTCGCCA
CCCGCGACGACGTCCCCCGGGCCGTACGCACCCTCGCCGCCGCGTTCGCCGACTACCCCGCCACGCGCCA
CACCGTCGACCCGGACCGCCACATCGAGCGGGTCACCGAGCTGCAAGAACTCTTCCTCACGCGCGTCGGG
CTCGACATCGGCAAGGTGTGGGTCGCGGACGACGGCGCCGCGGTGGCGGTCTGGACCACGCCGGAGAGCG
TCGAAGCGGGGGCGGTGTTCGCCGAGATCGGCCCGCGCATGGCCGAGTTGAGCGGTTCCCGGCTGGCCGC
GCAGCAACAGATGGAAGGCCTCCTGGCGCCGCACCGGCCCAAGGAGCCCGCGTGGTTCCTGGCCACCGTC
GGCGTCTCGCCCGACCACCAGGGCAAGGGTCTGGGCAGCGCCGTCGTGCTCCCCGGAGTGGAGGCGGCCG
AGCGCGCCGGGGTGCCCGCCTTCCTGGAGACATCCGCGCCCCGCAACCTCCCCTTCTACGAGCGGCTCGG
CTTCACCGTCACCGCCGACGTCGAGGTGCCCGAAGGACCGCGCACCTGGTGCATGACCCGCAAGCCCGGT
GCCTGATACGCGTGAATTCACTCCTCAGGTGCAGGCTGCCTATCAGAAGGTGGTGGCTGGTGTGGCCAAT
GCCCTGGCTCACAAATACCACTGAGATCTTTTTCCCTCTGCCAAAAATTATGGGGACATCATGAAGCCCC
TTGAGCATCTGACTTCTGGCTAATAAAGGAAATTTATTTTCATTGCAATAGTGTGTTGGAATTTTTTGTG
TCTCTCACTCGGAAGGACATATGGGAGGGCAAATCATTTAAAACATCAGAATGAGTATTTGGTTTAGAGT
TTGGCAACATATGCCCATATGCTGGCTGCCATGAACAAAGGTTGGCTATAAAGAGGTCATCAGTATATGA
AACAGCCCCCTGCTGTCCATTCCTTATTCCATAGAAAAGCCTTGACTTGAGGTTAGATTTTTTTTATATT
TTGTTTTGTGTTATTTTTTTCTTTAACATCCCTAAAATTTTCCTTACATGTTTTACTAGCCAGATTTTTC
CTCCTCTCCTGACTACTCCCAGTCATAGCTGTCCCTCTTCTCTTATGGAGATCCCTCGACCTGCAGCCCA
AGCTTGAATTCTCTAGAATTACCCTGTTATCCCTATGCTTGGTTTACCGAGCTCTTATTGGTTTTCAAAC
TTCATTGACTGTGCCCAACGCGCCTGGGAGCTCACGGGGACAGCCCCCCCCCAAAGCCCCCAGGGATGTA
ATTACGTCCCTCCCCCGCTAGGGGGCAGCAGCGAGCCGCCCGGGGCTCCGCTCCGGTCCGGCGCTCCCCC
CGCATCCCCGAGCCGGCAGCGTGCGGGGACAGCCCGGGCACGGGGAAGGTGGCACGGGATCGCTTTCCTC
TGAACGCTTCTCGCTGCTCTTTGAGCCTGCAGACACCTGGGGGGATACGGGGAAAAAGCTAGGCTGAAAG
ACCGGTTCTTAGAATGACACGCGCCTGGGAGCTCACGGGGACAGCCCCCCCCCAAAGCCCCCAGGGATGT
AATTACGTCCCTCCCCCGCTAGGGGGCAGCAGCGAGCCGCCCGGGGCTCCGCTCCGGTCCGGCGCTCCCC
CCGCATCCCCGAGCCGGCAGCGTGCGGGGACAGCCCGGGCACGGGGAAGGTGGCACGGGATCGCTTTCCT
CTGAACGCTTCTCGCTGCTCTTTGAGCCTGCAGACACCTGGGGGGATACGGGGAAAAAGCTAACTTCTGA
GACGACAACTTTGTATAGAAAAGTTGGCTCCGAATTCGCCCTTGACAGCAGAGATCCAGTTTGGTTAATT
AATTGGCTCCGGTGCCCGTCAGTGGGCAGAGCGCACATCGCCCACAGTCCCCGAGAAGTTGTGGGGAGGG
GTCGGCAATTGAACCGGTGCCTAGAGAAGGTGGCGCGGGGTAAACTGGGAAAGTGATGTCGTGTACTGGC
TCCGCCTTTTTCCCGAGGGTGGGGGAGAACCGTATATAAGTGCAGTAGTCGCCGTGAACGTTCTTTTTCG
CAACGGGTTTGCCGCCAGAACACAGGTAAGTGCCGTGTGTGGTTCCCGCGGGCCTGGCCTCTTTACGGGT
TATGGCCCTTGCGTGCCTTGAATTACTTCCACCTGGCTGCAGTACGTGATTCTTGATCCCGAGCTTCGGG
TTGGAAGTGGGTGGGAGAGTTCGAGGCCTTGCGCTTAAGGAGCCCCTTCGCCTCGTGCTTGAGTTGAGGC
CTGGCCTGGGCGCTGGGGCCGCCGCGTGCGAATCTGGTGGCACCTTCGCGCCTGTCTCGCTGCTTTCGAT
AAGTCTCTAGCCATTTAAAATTTTTGATGACCTGCTGCGACGCTTTTTTTCTGGCAAGATAGTCTTGTAA
ATGCGGGCCAAGATCTGCACACTGGTATTTCGGTTTTTGGGGCCGCGGGCGGCGACGGGGCCCGTGCGTC
CCAGCGCACATGTTCGGCGAGGCGGGGCCTGCGAGCGCGGCCACCGAGAATCGGACGGGGGTAGTCTCAA
GCTGGCCGGCCTGCTCTGGTGCCTGGCCTCGCGCCGCCGTGTATCGCCCCGCCCTGGGCGGCAAGGCTGG
CCCGGTCGGCACCAGTTGCGTGAGCGGAAAGATGGCCGCTTCCCGGCCCTGCTGCAGGGAGCTCAAAATG
GAGGACGCGGCGCTCGGGAGAGCGGGCGGGTGAGTCACCCACACAAAGGAAAAGGGCCTTTCCGTCCTCA
GCCGTCGCTTCATGTGACTCCACGGAGTACCGGGCGCCGTCCAGGCACCTCGATTAGTTCTCGAGCTTTT
GGAGTACGTCGTCTTTAGGTTGGGGGGAGGGGTTTTATGCGATGGAGTTTCCCCACACTGAGTGGGTGGA
GACTGAAGTTAGGCCAGCTTGGCACTTGATGTAATTCTCCTTGGAATTTGCCCTTTTTGAGTTTGGATCT
TGGTTCATTCTCAAGCCTCAGACAGTGGTTCAAAGTTTTTTTCTTCCATTTCAGGTGTCGTGAGAAGGGC
GAATTCGACCCAAGTTTGTACAAAAAAGCAGGCTGGATCCAGGTGCCACCATGGTGAGCGAGCTGATTAA
GGAGAACATGCACATGAAGCTGTACATGGAGGGCACCGTGAACAACCACCACTTCAAGTGCACATCCGAG
GGCGAAGGCAAGCCCTACGAGGGCACCCAGACCATGAGAATCAAGGCGGTCGAGGGCGGCCCTCTCCCCT
TCGCCTTCGACATCCTGGCTACCAGCTTCATGTACGGCAGCAAAACCTTCATCAACCACACCCAGGGCAT
CCCCGACTTCTTTAAGCAGTCCTTCCCCGAGGGCTTCACATGGGAGAGAGTCACCACATACGAAGATGGG
GGCGTGCTGACCGCTACCCAGGACACCAGCCTCCAGGACGGCTGCCTCATCTACAACGTCAAGATCAGAG
GGGTGAACTTCCCATCCAACGGCCCTGTGATGCAGAAGAAAACACTCGGCTGGGAGGCCTCCACCGAGAC
ACTGTACCCCGCTGACGGCGGCCTGGAAGGCAGAGCCGACATGGCCCTGAAGCTCGTGGGCGGGGGCCAC
CTGATCTGCAACCTTAAGACCACATACAGATCCAAGAAACCCGCTAAGAACCTCAAGATGCCCGGCGTCT
ACTATGTGGACAGGAGACTGGAAAGAATCAAGGAGGCCGACAAAGAGACATACGTCGAGCAGCACGAGGT
GGCTGTGGCCAGATACTGCGACCTCCCTAGCAAACTGGGGCACAAACTTAATTGAGAATTCTACCACCCA
GCTTTCTTGTACAAAGTGGTACGTCTCAAGACCAGAGGTCTCTGCTTGAGTAGTATCATCTAATAAACAT
TTACTGATCATCTAATAAACATTTACTGATCATCTAATAAACATTTACTGATCATCTAATAAACATTTAC
TGACAACCAGAAGAGACCTGTGCTTCACTCCTCAGGTGCAGGCTGCCTATCAGAAGGTGGTGGCTGGTGT
GGCCAATGCCCTGGCTCACAAATACCACTGAGATCTTTTTCCCTCTGCCAAAAATTATGGGGACATCATG
AAGCCCCTTGAGCATCTGACTTCTGGCTAATAAAGGAAATTTATTTTCATTGCAATAGTGTGTTGGAATT
TTTTGTGTCTCTCACTCGGAAGGACATATGGGAGGGCAAATCATTTAAAACATCAGAATGAGTATTTGGT
TTAGAGTTTGGCAACATATGCCCATATGCTGGCTGCCATGAACAAAGGTTGGCTATAAAGAGGTCATCAG
TATATGAAACAGCCCCCTGCTGTCCATTCCTTATTCCATAGAAAAGCCTTGACTTGAGGTTAGATTTTTT
TTATATTTTGTTTTGTGTTATTTTTTTCTTTAACATCCCTAAAATTTTCCTTACATGTTTTACTAGCCAG
ATTTTTCCTCCTCTCCTGACTACTCCCAGTCATAGCTGTCCCTCTTCTCTTATGGAGATCCCGAGCGGTG
CGTTTTTATGCTTGTAGTATTGTATAATGTTTTTAAGATCCAAGCTTCTGACCTCTTCTCTTCCTCCCAC
AGGGCCTCGAGACAATTGCATCGATGGTACCAGTGAAAGTCTGCAATGAATTCGAGTTGGCGCGCCTGTC
ATTCTAAATCTCTCTTTCAGCCTAAAGCTTTTTCCCCGTATCCCCCCAGGTGTCTGCAGGCTCAAAGAGC
AGCGAGAAGCGTTCAGAGGAAAGCGATCCCGTGCCACCTTCCCCGTGCCCGGGCTGTCCCCGCACGCTGC
CGGCTCGGGGATGCGGGGGGAGCGCCGGACCGGAGCGGAGCCCCGGGCGGCTCGCTGCTGCCCCCTAGCG
GGGGAGGGACGTAATTACATCCCTGGGGGCTTTGGGAGGGGGCTGTCCCCGTGAGCTCCCAGGCGCGCCT
GTCATTCTAAATCTCTCTTTCAGCCTAAAGCTTTTTCCCCGTATCCCCCCAGGTGTCTGCAGGCTCAAAG
AGCAGCGAGAAGCGTTCAGAGGAAAGCGATCCCGTGCCACCTTCCCCGTGCCCGGGCTGTCCCCGCACGC
TGCCGGCTCGGGGATGCGGGGGGAGCGCCGGACCGGAGCGGAGCCCCGGGCGGCTCGCTGCTGCCCCCTA
GCGGGGGAGGGACGTAATTACATCCCTGGGGGCTTTGGGGGGGGGCTGTCCCCGTGAGCTCCCAGGCGCG
CCAACTCGGTACCGTATCGATGTCGACGTTAACGCTAGTGATATCAACTTTGTATAGAAAAGTTGGCTCC
GAATTCGCCCTTGACAGCAGAGATCCAGTTTGGTTAATTAATTGGCTCCGGTGCCCGTCAGTGGGCAGAG
CGCACATCGCCCACAGTCCCCGAGAAGTTGTGGGGAGGGGTCGGCAATTGAACCGGTGCCTAGAGAAGGT
GGCGCGGGGTAAACTGGGAAAGTGATGTCGTGTACTGGCTCCGCCTTTTTCCCGAGGGTGGGGGAGAACC
GTATATAAGTGCAGTAGTCGCCGTGAACGTTCTTTTTCGCAACGGGTTTGCCGCCAGAACACAGGTAAGT
GCCGTGTGTGGTTCCCGCGGGCCTGGCCTCTTTACGGGTTATGGCCCTTGCGTGCCTTGAATTACTTCCA
CCTGGCTGCAGTACGTGATTCTTGATCCCGAGCTTCGGGTTGGAAGTGGGTGGGAGAGTTCGAGGCCTTG
CGCTTAAGGAGCCCCTTCGCCTCGTGCTTGAGTTGAGGCCTGGCCTGGGCGCTGGGGCCGCCGCGTGCGA
ATCTGGTGGCACCTTCGCGCCTGTCTCGCTGCTTTCGATAAGTCTCTAGCCATTTAAAATTTTTGATGAC
CTGCTGCGACGCTTTTTTTCTGGCAAGATAGTCTTGTAAATGCGGGCCAAGATCTGCACACTGGTATTTC
GGTTTTTGGGGCCGCGGGCGGCGACGGGGCCCGTGCGTCCCAGCGCACATGTTCGGCGAGGCGGGGCCTG
CGAGCGCGGCCACCGAGAATCGGACGGGGGTAGTCTCAAGCTGGCCGGCCTGCTCTGGTGCCTGGCCTCG
CGCCGCCGTGTATCGCCCCGCCCTGGGCGGCAAGGCTGGCCCGGTCGGCACCAGTTGCGTGAGCGGAAAG
ATGGCCGCTTCCCGGCCCTGCTGCAGGGAGCTCAAAATGGAGGACGCGGCGCTCGGGAGAGCGGGCGGGT
GAGTCACCCACACAAAGGAAAAGGGCCTTTCCGTCCTCAGCCGTCGCTTCATGTGACTCCACGGAGTACC
GGGCGCCGTCCAGGCACCTCGATTAGTTCTCGAGCTTTTGGAGTACGTCGTCTTTAGGTTGGGGGGAGGG
GTTTTATGCGATGGAGTTTCCCCACACTGAGTGGGTGGAGACTGAAGTTAGGCCAGCTTGGCACTTGATG
TAATTCTCCTTGGAATTTGCCCTTTTTGAGTTTGGATCTTGGTTCATTCTCAAGCCTCAGACAGTGGTTC
AAAGTTTTTTTCTTCCATTTCAGGTGTCGTGAGAAGGGCGAATTCGACCCAAGTTTGTACAAAAAAGCAG
GCTCGCCACCATGGTGAGCAAGGGCGAGGAGCTGTTCACCGGGGTGGTGCCCATCCTGGTCGAGCTGGAC
GGCGACGTAAACGGCCACAAGTTCAGCGTGAGGGGCGAGGGCGAGGGCGATGCCACCAACGGCAAGCTGA
CCCTGAAGTTCATCTGCACCACCGGCAAGCTGCCCGTGCCCTGGCCCACCCTCGTGACCACCCTGAGCCA
CGGCGTGCAGTGCTTCGCCCGCTACCCCGACCACATGAAGCAGCACGACTTCTTCAAGTCCGCCATGCCC
GAAGGCTACGTCCAGGAGCGCACCATCTTCTTCAAGGACGACGGCACCTACAAGACCCGCGCCGAGGTGA
AGTTCGAGGGCGACACCCTAGTGAACCGCATCGAGCTGAAGGGCGTCGACTTCAAGGAGGACGGCAACAT
CCTGGGGCACAAGCTGGAGTACAACTTCAACAGCCACAACATCTATATCATGGCCGTCAAGCAGAAGAAC
GGCATCAAGGTGAACTTCAAGATCCGCCACAACGTGGAGGACGGCAGCGTGCAGCTCGCCGACCACTACC
AGCAGAACACCCCCATCGGCGACGGCCCCGTGCTGCTGCCCGACAGCCACTACCTGAGCACCCAGTCCGT
GCTGAGCAAAGACCCCAACGAGAAGCGCGATCACATGGTCCTGCTGGAGTTCCGCACCGCCGCCGGGATC
ACTCTCGGCATGGACGAGCTGTACAAGTAATACCACCCAGCTTTCTTGTACAAAGTGGTACGCGTGAATT
CACTCCTCAGGTGCAGGCTGCCTATCAGAAGGTGGTGGCTGGTGTGGCCAATGCCCTGGCTCACAAATAC
CACTGAGATCTTTTTCCCTCTGCCAAAAATTATGGGGACATCATGAAGCCCCTTGAGCATCTGACTTCTG
GCTAATAAAGGAAATTTATTTTCATTGCAATAGTGTGTTGGAATTTTTTGTGTCTCTCACTCGGAAGGAC
ATATGGGAGGGCAAATCATTTAAAACATCAGAATGAGTATTTGGTTTAGAGTTTGGCAACATATGCCCAT
ATGCTGGCTGCCATGAACAAAGGTTGGCTATAAAGAGGTCATCAGTATATGAAACAGCCCCCTGCTGTCC
ATTCCTTATTCCATAGAAAAGCCTTGACTTGAGGTTAGATTTTTTTTATATTTTGTTTTGTGTTATTTTT
TTCTTTAACATCCCTAAAATTTTCCTTACATGTTTTACTAGCCAGATTTTTCCTCCTCTCCTGACTACTC
CCAGTCATAGCTGTCCCTCTTCTCTTATGGAGATCCCTCGACCTGCAGCCCAAGCTTGGCGTAATCATGG
TCATAGCTGTTTCCTGTGTGAAATTGTTATCCGCTCACAATTCCACACAACATACGAGCCGGAAGCATAA
AGTGTAAAGCCTGGGGTGCCTAATGAGTGAGCTAACTCACATTAATTGCGTTGCGCTCACTGCCCGCTTT
CCAGTCGGGAAACCTGTCGTGCCAGCGGATCGACAGTACTAAGCTTGGTCTAATACCCAATCTCTCGTCT
TATCCAGATGTTTTATACGCCTCTGGCCCGTGTCTCAAAATCTCTGATGTTACATTGCACAAGATAAAAT
AATATCATCATGAACAATAAAACTGTCTGCTTACATAAACAGTAATACAAGGGGTGTTATGAGCCATATT
CAACGGGAAACGTCGAGGCCGCGATTAAATTCCAACATGGATGCTGATTTATATGGGTATAAATGGGCTC
GCGATAATGTCGGGCAATCAGGTGCGACAATCTATCGCTTGTATGGGAAGCCCGATGCGCCAGAGTTGTT
TCTGAAACATGGCAAAGGTAGCGTTGCCAATGATGTTACAGATGAGATGGTCAGACTAAACTGGCTGACG
GAATTTATGCCTCTTCCGACCATCAAGCATTTTATCCGTACTCCTGATGATGCATGGTTACTCACCACTG
CGATCCCCGGAAAAACAGCATTCCAGGTATTAGAAGAATATCCTGATTCAGGTGAAAATATTGTTGATGC
GCTGGCAGTGTTCCTGCGCCGGTTGCATTCGATTCCTGTTTGTAATTGTCCTTTTAACAGCGATCGCGTA
TTTCGTCTCGCTCAGGCGCAATCACGAATGAATAACGGTTTGGTTGATGCGAGTGATTTTGATGACGAGC
GTAATGGCTGGCCTGTTGAACAAGTCTGGAAAGAAATGCATAAACTTTTGCCATTCTCACCGGATTCAGT
CGTCACTCATGGTGATTTCTCACTTGATAACCTTATTTTTGACGAGGGGAAATTAATAGGTTGTATTGAT
GTTGGACGAGTCGGAATCGCAGACCGATACCAGGATCTTGCCATCCTATGGAACTGCCTCGGTGAGTTTT
CTCCTTCATTACAGAAACGGCTTTTTCAAAAATATGGTATTGATAATCCTGATATGAATAAATTGCAGTT
TCATTTGATGCTCGATGAGTTTTTCTAATCAGAATTGGTTAATTGGTTGTAACACTGGCAGAGCATTACG
CTGACTTGACGGGACGGCGCAAGCTCATGACCAAAATCCCTTAACGTGAGTTACGCGTCGTTCCACTGAG
CGTCAGAGGTATCACTAGTATTACAGAGGTAAGTTATAACAGTCGCCTAACCC
Features (pLannotate 1.2.2; 28 found; start..end, strand, type, name):
     87..675     -  rep_origin     ori: high-copy-number ColE1/pMB1/pBR322/pUC origin of replication
    846..1706    -  CDS            AmpR: β-lactamase; bla; confers resistance to ampicillin, carbenicillin, and related antibiotics
   1707..1778    -  promoter       AmpR promoter: bla
   1857..2456    +  CDS            PuroR: puromycin N-acetyltransferase; pac from Streptomyces alboniger; confers resistance to puromycin
   2461..2541    +  CDS            HBB (fragment): HBB_PONPY - Experimental evidence at transcript level: Swiss-Prot protein existence level 2. Involved in oxygen transport from the lung to the various peripheral tissues. From Pongo pygmaeus (Bornean orangutan).
   2612..2667    +  polyA_signal   β-globin poly(A) signal: rabbit β-globin polyadenylation signal (Gil and Proudfoot, 1987)
   3646..3666    +  protein_bind   attB4: mutant version of attB; core recombination site for the Gateway® BP reaction BP Clonase™
   3734..3945    +  promoter       EF-1α core promoter: core promoter for human elongation factor EF-1α
   3946..4884    +  intron         EF-1α intron A: intron upstream of the start codon of human EF-1α
   4911..4931    +  protein_bind   attB1: mutant version of attB; core recombination site for the Gateway® BP reaction BP Clonase™
   4951..5646    +  CDS            mKate2: mKate2 is a basic (constitutively fluorescent) red fluorescent protein published in 2009, derived from Entacmaea quadricolor. It is reported to be a rapidly-maturing monomer with moderate acid sensitivity.
   5666..5690    -  protein_bind   attB2: mutant version of attB; recombination site for the Gateway® BP reaction BP Clonase™
   5834..5908    +  CDS            HBB (fragment): HBB_PONPY - Experimental evidence at transcript level: Swiss-Prot protein existence level 2. Involved in oxygen transport from the lung to the various peripheral tissues. From Pongo pygmaeus (Bornean orangutan).
   5979..6034    +  polyA_signal   β-globin poly(A) signal: rabbit β-globin polyadenylation signal (Gil and Proudfoot, 1987)
   6418..6443    +  misc_feature   SA: splice acceptor site
   7115..7135    +  protein_bind   attB4: mutant version of attB; core recombination site for the Gateway® BP reaction BP Clonase™
   7203..7414    +  promoter       EF-1α core promoter: core promoter for human elongation factor EF-1α
   7415..8353    +  intron         EF-1α intron A: intron upstream of the start codon of human EF-1α
   8380..8400    +  protein_bind   attB1: mutant version of attB; core recombination site for the Gateway® BP reaction BP Clonase™
   8411..9127    +  CDS            EBFP2: EBFP2 is a basic (constitutively fluorescent) blue fluorescent protein published in 2007, derived from Aequorea victoria. It is reported to be a rapidly-maturing monomer with moderate acid sensitivity.
   9135..9159    -  protein_bind   attB2: mutant version of attB; recombination site for the Gateway® BP reaction BP Clonase™
   9163..9243    +  CDS            HBB (fragment): HBB_PONPY - Experimental evidence at transcript level: Swiss-Prot protein existence level 2. Involved in oxygen transport from the lung to the various peripheral tissues. From Pongo pygmaeus (Bornean orangutan).
   9314..9369    +  polyA_signal   β-globin poly(A) signal: rabbit β-globin polyadenylation signal (Gil and Proudfoot, 1987)
   9752..9774    -  protein_bind   lac operator (fragment): The lac repressor binds to the lac operator to inhibit transcription in E. coli. This inhibition can be relieved by adding lactose or isopropyl-β-D-thiogalactopyranoside (IPTG). lac repressor encoded by lacI
   9778..9808    -  promoter       lac promoter: promoter for the E. coli lac operon
   9823..9844    -  protein_bind   CAP binding site: CAP binding activates transcription in the presence of cAMP. E. coli catabolite activator protein
   9857..9896    -  CDS            lacI (fragment): lac repressor; lacI; The lac repressor binds to the lac operator to inhibit transcription in E. coli. This inhibition can be relieved by adding lactose or isopropyl-β-D-thiogalactopyranoside (IPTG).
  10069..10878   +  CDS            KanR: aminoglycoside phosphotransferase; aph(3')-Ia; confers resistance to kanamycin in bacteria or G418 (Geneticin®) in eukaryotes
