[The description below was written by a language model from this plasmid's Addgene catalogue record and pLannotate feature annotations shown in this document.]
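Description:
LSB-hsa-miR-545-5p is a mammalian expression plasmid of about 11 kb, built on the Low Sensor Backbone (LSB) as a two-colour fluorescent reporter of microRNA activity. It replicates in E. coli from a high-copy ColE1/pUC-type origin and carries both ampicillin (β-lactamase) and kanamycin (aminoglycoside phosphotransferase) resistance genes, with both drugs listed for bacterial selection.

The payload consists of two parallel transcription units. Each is driven by a human EF-1α core promoter with its intron A, bracketed by Gateway attB4/attB1/attB2 scars left from assembly, and terminated by a rabbit β-globin polyadenylation signal. The first unit expresses the red fluorescent protein mKate2 and, according to the record, carries a target site for human miR-545-5p in its 3' UTR. This site is not annotated separately but presumably lies between the mKate2 coding sequence and its poly(A) signal. The second unit expresses the blue protein EBFP2 without a target site and serves as an internal reference for transfection and expression level. When miR-545-5p is active in a cell, the mKate2 transcript is repressed while EBFP2 is unaffected, so the drop in mKate2 relative to EBFP2 fluorescence measures miRNA activity.

A puromycin N-acetyltransferase gene with its own β-globin poly(A) signal is also present for selection in mammalian cells, although no promoter for it is annotated. The depositor notes that the repeated poly(A) elements make the plasmid inherently unstable. The physical plasmid also differs from the deposited sequence by short insertions flanking the puromycin coding region, which are reported not to impair puromycin selection.
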