Addgene plasmid #103625: LSB-hsa-miR-545-5p
Purpose: Used to sense miRNA activity using fluorescence based tools. hsa-miR-545-5p target in 3' UTR of of mKate. miRNA activity can be measured by the repression of mKate2 relative to EBFP2 fluorescent proteins . Plasmid is inherently unstable; please see Depositor Comments
Depositing lab: Ron Weiss. Depositing organization: Massachusetts Institute of Technology. Publication: A mixed antagonistic/synergistic miRNA repression model enables accurate predictions of multi-input miRNA sensor activity. Gam JJ, Babb J, Weiss R. Nat Commun. 2018 Jun 22;9(1):2430. doi: 10.1038/s41467-018-04575-0. PubMed 29934631.
Backbone
  Vector backbone: Low Sensor Backbone (LSB)
  Vector type: Mammalian Expression, Synthetic Biology
Growth in bacteria
  Bacterial resistance: Ampicillin and Kanamycin, 100 & 50 μg/mL
  Growth temperature: 30°C
  Growth strain: NEB Stable
  Copy number: High Copy
Gene/Insert
  Gene/Insert name: hsa-miR-545-5p target
  Species: H. sapiens (human)
  Entrez Gene: MIR545 (a.k.a. MIRN545, hsa-mir-545, mir-545)
  Promoter: EF-1a
  Cloning method: Gibson Cloning
Terms and licenses: Academic/Nonprofit Terms; Industry Terms: Not Available to Industry
Depositor comments: Please note that this plasmid is inherently unstable due to a repeating poly A element. We recommend performing a diagnostic digest on multiple colonies upon receipt. The depositors would like to note the presence of several discrepancies between the depositor sequence and physical plasmid sequence. In particular, the sequences upstream and downstream of the puromycin coding region have 10 bp insertions which do not affect the ability to perform puromycin selection. The sequences for those regions within the physical plasmids are as follows: Upstream of Puro: GAATTCGACCGCCTGTCTCAAGGTGCCACC; Downstream of Puro: GCTTTGAGACTACGCGTGAATTCACTCCTC. Please contact if you are interested in this plasmid prior to placing an order.
How to cite: LSB-hsa-miR-545-5p was a gift from Ron Weiss (Addgene plasmid # 103625 ; http://n2t.net/addgene:103625 ; RRID:Addgene_103625)
