>Addgene plasmid #103625 | LSB-hsa-miR-545-5p | depositor partial sequence | sequence record 196299 | hsa-miR-545-5p target
TCATCTAATAAACATTTACTGA
