>Addgene plasmid #103625 | LSB-hsa-miR-545-5p | addgene partial sequence | sequence record 209142 | mKate2-F
TCAAGGAGGCCGACAAAGAGACATACGTCGAGCAGCACGAGGTGGCTGTGGCCAGATACTGCGACCTCCC
TAGCAAACTGGGGCACAAACTTAATTGAGAATTCTACCACCCAGCTTTCTTGTACAAAGTGGTACGTCTC
AAGACCAGAGGTCTCTGCTTGAGTAGTATCATCTAATAAACATTTACTGATCATCTAATAAACATTTACT
GATCATCTAATAAACATTTACTGATCATCTAATAAACATTTACTGACAACCAGAAGAGACCTGTGCTTCA
CTCCTCAGGTGCAGGCTGCCTATCAGAAGGTGGTGGCTGGTGTGGCCAATGCCCTGGCTCACAAATACCA
CTGAGATCTTTTTCCCTCTGCCAAAAATTATGGGGACATCATGAAGCCCCTTGAGCATCTGACTTCTGGC
TAATAAAGGAAATTTATTTTCATTGCAATAGTGTGTTGGAATTTTTTGTGTCTCTCACTCGGAAGGACAT
ATGGGAGGGCAAATCATTTAAAACATCAGAATGAGTATTTGGTTTAGAGTTTGGCAACATATGCCCATAT
GCTGGCTGCCATGAACAAAGGTTGGCTATAAAGAGGTCATCAGTATATGAAA
